>Addgene plasmid #27202 | pMLM800 | depositor full sequence | sequence record 10725 | Author sequence
GACGGATCGGGAGATCTCCCGATCCCCTATGGTCGACTCTCAGTACAATCTGCTCTGATGCCGCATAGTT
AAGCCAGTATCTGCTCCCTGCTTGTGTGTTGGAGGTCGCTGAGTAGTGCGCGAGCAAAATTTAAGCTACA
ACAAGGCAAGGCTTGACCGACAATTGCATGAAGAATCTGCTTAGGGTTAGGCGTTTTGCGCTGCTTCGCG
ATGTACGGGCCAGATATACGCGTTGACATTGATTATTGACTAGTTATTAATAGTAATCAATTACGGGGTC
ATTAGTTCATAGCCCATATATGGAGTTCCGCGTTACATAACTTACGGTAAATGGCCCGCCTGGCTGACCG
CCCAACGACCCCCGCCCATTGACGTCAATAATGACGTATGTTCCCATAGTAACGCCAATAGGGACTTTCC
ATTGACGTCAATGGGTGGACTATTTACGGTAAACTGCCCACTTGGCAGTACATCAAGTGTATCATATGCC
AAGTACGCCCCCTATTGACGTCAATGACGGTAAATGGCCCGCCTGGCATTATGCCCAGTACATGACCTTA
TGGGACTTTCCTACTTGGCAGTACATCTACGTATTAGTCATCGCTATTACCATGGTGATGCGGTTTTGGC
AGTACATCAATGGGCGTGGATAGCGGTTTGACTCACGGGGATTTCCAAGTCTCCACCCCATTGACGTCAA
TGGGAGTTTGTTTTGGCACCAAAATCAACGGGACTTTCCAAAATGTCGTAACAACTCCGCCCCATTGACG
CAAATGGGCGGTAGGCGTGTACGGTGGGAGGTCTATATAAGCAGAGCTCTCTGGCTAACTAGAGAACCCA
CTGCTTACTGGCTTATCGAAATTAATACGACTCACTATAGGGAGACCCAAGCTGGCTAGCACCATGGGAC
CTAAGAAAAAGAGGAAGGTGGCTGCCGCTGACTACAAGGATGACGACGATAAATCTAGAAAATATGCGGC
CGCTCGAGCCCTAGTCAAAAGTGAACTGGAGGAGAAGAAATCTGAACTTCGTCATAAATTGAAATATGTG
CCTCATGAATATATTGAATTAATTGAAATTGCCAGAAATTCCACTCAGGATAGAATTCTTGAAATGAAGG
TAATGGAATTTTTTATGAAAGTTTATGGATATAGAGGTAAACATTTGGGTGGATCAAGGAAACCGGACGG
AGCAATTTATACTGTCGGATCTCCTATTGATTACGGTGTGATCGTGGATACTAAAGCTTATAGCGGAGGT
TATAATCTGCCAATTGGCCAAGCAGATGAAATGCAACGATATGTCAAAGAAAATCAAACACGAAACAAAC
ATATCAACCCTAATGAATGGTGGAAAGTCTATCCATCTTCTGTAACGGAATTTAAGTTTTTATTTGTGAG
TGGTCACTTTAAAGGAAACTACAAAGCTCAGCTTACACGATTAAATCATAAGACTAATTGTAATGGAGCT
GTTCTTAGTGTAGAAGAGCTTTTAATTGGTGGAGAAATGATTAAAGCCGGCACATTAACCTTAGAGGAAG
TGAGACGGAAATTTAATAACGGCGAGATAAACTTTTAAGGGCCCTTCGAAGGTAAGCCTATCCCTAACCC
TCTCCTCGGTCTCGATTCTACGCGTACCGGTCATCATCACCATCACCATTGAGTTTAAACCCGCTGATCA
GCCTCGACTGTGCCTTCTAGTTGCCAGCCATCTGTTGTTTGCCCCTCCCCCGTGCCTTCCTTGACCCTGG
AAGGTGCCACTCCCACTGTCCTTTCCTAATAAAATGAGGAAATTGCATCGCATTGTCTGAGTAGGTGTCA
TTCTATTCTGGGGGGTGGGGTGGGGCAGGACAGCAAGGGGGAGGATTGGGAAGACAATAGCAGGCATGCT
GGGGATGCGGTGGGCTCTATGGCTTCTGAGGCGGAAAGAACCAGCTGGGGCTCTAGGGGGTATCCCC
[124 nt withheld, positions 1958-2081]
C
[32 nt withheld, positions 2083-2114]
CA
[57 nt withheld, positions 2117-2173]
A
[49 nt withheld, positions 2175-2223]
CCTTTGACGTTGGAGTCCACGTTCTTT
[37 nt withheld, positions 2251-2287]
ACCCTATCTCGGTCTATTCTTTTGATTTATAAGGGATTTTGGGGATTTCGGCCTATTGGTTAAAAAATGA
GCTGATTTAACAAAAATTTAACGCGAATTAATTCTGTGGAATGTGTGTCAGTTAGGGTGTGGAAAGTCCC
CAGGCTCCCCAGGCAGGCAGAAGTATGCAAAGCATGCATCTCAATTAGTCAGCAACCAGGTGTGGAAAGT
CCCCAGGCTCCCCAGCAGGCAGAAGTATGCAAAGCATGCATCTCAATTAGTCAGCAACCATAGTCCCGCC
CCTAACTCCGCCCATCCCGCCCCTAACTCCGCCCAGTTCCGCCCATTCTCCGCCCCATGGCTGACTAATT
TTTTTTATTTATGCAGAGGCCGAGGCCGCCTCTGCCTCTGAGCTATTCCAGAAGTAGTGAGGAGGCTTTT
TTGGAGGCCTAGGCTTTTGCAAAAAGCTCCCGGGAGCTTGTATATCCATTTTCGGATCTGATCAGCACGT
GTTGACAATTAATCATCGGCATAGTATATCGGCATAGTATAATACGACAAGGTGAGGAACTAAACCATGG
CCAAGCCTTTGTCTCAAGAAGAATCCACCCTCATTGAAAGAGCAACGGCTACAATCAACAGCATCCCCAT
CTCTGAAGACTACAGCGTCGCCAGCGCAGCTCTCTCTAGCGACGGCCGCATCTTCACTGGTGTCAATGTA
TATCATTTTACTGGGGGACCTTGTGCAGAACTCGTGGTGCTGGGCACTGCTGCTGCTGCGGCAGCTGGCA
ACCTGACTTGTATCGTCGCGATCGGAAATGAGAACAGGGGCATCTTGAGCCCCTGCGGACGGTGTCGACA
GGTGCTTCTCGATCTGCATCCTGGGATCAAAGCGATAGTGAAGGACAGTGATGGACAGCCGACGGCAGTT
GGGATTCGTGAATTGCTGCCCTCTGGTTATGTGTGGGAGGGCTAAGCACTTCGTGGCCGAGGAGCAGGAC
TGACACGTGCTACGAGATTTCGATTCCACCGCCGCCTTCTATGAAAGGTTGGGCTTCGGAATCGTTTTCC
GGGACGCCGGCTGGATGATCCTCCAGCGCGGGGATCTCATGCTGGAGTTCTTCGCCCACCCCAACTTGTT
TATTGCAGCTTATAATGGTTACAAATAAAGCAATAGCATCACAAATTTCACAAATAAAGCATTTTTTTCA
CTGCATTCTAGTTGTGGTTTGTCCAAACTCATCAATGTATCTTATCATGTCTGTATACCGTCGACCTCTA
GCTAGAGCTTGGCGTAATCATGGTCATAGCTGTTTCCTGTGTGAAATTGTTATCCGCTCACAATTCCACA
CAACATACGAGCCGGAAGCATAAAGTGTAAAGCCTGGGGTGCCTAATGAGTGAGCTAACTCACATTAATT
GCGTTGCGCTCACTGCCCGCTTTCCAGTCGGGAAACCTGTCGTGCCAGCTGCATTAATGAATCGGCCAAC
GCGCGGGGAGAGGCGGTTTGCGTATTGGGCGCTCTTCCGCTTCCTCGCTCACTGACTCGCTGCGCTCGGT
CGTTCGGCTGCGGCGAGCGGTATCAGCTCACTCAAAGGCGGTAATACGGTTATCCACAGAATCAGGGGAT
AACGCAGGAAAGAACATGTGAGCAAAAGGCCAGCAAAAGGCCAGGAACCGTAAAAAGGCCGCGTTGCTGG
CGTTTTTCCATAGGCTCCGCCCCCCTGACGAGCATCACAAAAATCGACGCTCAAGTCAGAGGTGGCGAAA
CCCGACAGGACTATAAAGATACCAGGCGTTTCCCCCTGGAAGCTCCCTCGTGCGCTCTCCTGTTCCGACC
CTGCCGCTTACCGGATACCTGTCCGCCTTTCTCCCTTCGGGAAGCGTGGCGCTTTCTCAATGCTCACGCT
GTAGGTATCTCAGTTCGGTGTAGGTCGTTCGCTCCAAGCTGGGCTGTGTGCACGAACCCCCCGTTCAGCC
CGACCGCTGCGCCTTATCCGGTAACTATCGTCTTGAGTCCAACCCGGTAAGACACGACTTATCGCCACTG
GCAGCAGCCACTGGTAACAGGATTAGCAGAGCGAGGTATGTAGGCGGTGCTACAGAGTTCTTGAAGTGGT
GGCCTAACTACGGCTACACTAGAAGGACAGTATTTGGTATCTGCGCTCTGCTGAAGCCAGTTACCTTCGG
AAAAAGAGTTGGTAGCTCTTGATCCGGCAAACAAACCACCGCTGGTAGCGGTGGTTTTTTTGTTTGCAAG
CAGCAGATTACGCGCAGAAAAAAAGGATCTCAAGAAGATCCTTTGATCTTTTCTACGGGGTCTGACGCTC
AGTGGAACGAAAACTCACGTTAAGGGATTTTGGTCATGAGATTATCAAAAAGGATCTTCACCTAGATCCT
TTTAAATTAAAAATGAAGTTTTAAATCAATCTAAAGTATATATGAGTAAACTTGGTCTGACAGTTACCAA
TGCTTAATCAGTGAGGCACCTATCTCAGCGATCTGTCTATTTCGTTCATCCATAGTTGCCTGACTCCCCG
TCGTGTAGATAACTACGATACGGGAGGGCTTACCATCTGGCCCCAGTGCTGCAATGATACCGCGAGACCC
ACGCTCACCGGCTCCAGATTTATCAGCAATAAACCAGCCAGCCGGAAGGGCCGAGCGCAGAAGTGGTCCT
GCAACTTTATCCGCCTCCATCCAGTCTATTAATTGTTGCCGGGAAGCTAGAGTAAGTAGTTCGCCAGTTA
ATAGTTTGCGCAACGTTGTTGCCATTGCTACAGGCATCGTGGTGTCACGCTCGTCGTTTGGTATGGCTTC
ATTCAGCTCCGGTTCCCAACGATCAAGGCGAGTTACATGATCCCCCATGTTGTGCAAAAAAGCGGTTAGC
TCCTTCGGTCCTCCGATCGTTGTCAGAAGTAAGTTGGCCGCAGTGTTATCACTCATGGTTATGGCAGCAC
TGCATAATTCTCTTACTGTCATGCCATCCGTAAGATGCTTTTCTGTGACTGGTGAGTACTCAACCAAGTC
ATTCTGAGAATAGTGTATGCGGCGACCGAGTTGCTCTTGCCCGGCGTCAATACGGGATAATACCGCGCCA
CATAGCAGAACTTTAAAAGTGCTCATCATTGGAAAACGTTCTTCGGGGCGAAAACTCTCAAGGATCTTAC
CGCTGTTGAGATCCAGTTCGATGTAACCCACTCGTGCACCCAACTGATCTTCAGCATCTTTTACTTTCAC
CAGCGTTTCTGGGTGAGCAAAAACAGGAAGGCAAAATGCCGCAAAAAAGGGAATAAGGGCGACACGGAAA
TGTTGAATACTCATACTCTTCCTTTTTCAATATTATTGAAGCATTTATCAGGGTTATTGTCTCATGAGCG
GATACATATTTGAATGTATTTAGAAAAATAAACAAATAGGGGTTCCGCGCACATTTCCCCGAAAAGTGCC
ACCTGACGTC
Features (pLannotate 1.2.2; 24 found; start..end, strand, type, name):
     36..80      -  misc_feature   bom (fragment): basis of mobility region from pBR322
    235..614     +  enhancer       CMV enhancer: human cytomegalovirus immediate early enhancer
    615..818     +  promoter       CMV promoter: human cytomegalovirus (CMV) immediate early promoter
    814..847     +  LTR            5' LTR (truncated) (fragment): truncated 5' long terminal repeat (LTR) from HIV-1
    863..881     +  promoter       T7 promoter: promoter for bacteriophage T7 RNA polymerase
    943..962     +  CDS            3xFLAG (fragment): three tandem FLAG® epitope tags
    991..1575    +  CDS            FokI cleavage domain: nonspecific DNA cleavage domain of the FokI endonuclease (Li et al., 1992) must dimerize to be catalytically active
   1591..1632    +  CDS            V5 tag: epitope tag from simian virus 5
   1688..1912    +  polyA_signal   bGH poly(A) signal: bovine growth hormone polyadenylation signal
   1916..1937    +  promoter       SV40 promoter (fragment): SV40 enhancer and early promoter
   1958..2386    +  rep_origin     f1 ori (sequence partly withheld): f1 bacteriophage origin of replication; arrow indicates direction of (+) strand synthesis
   2400..2730    +  promoter       SV40 promoter: SV40 enhancer and early promoter
   2778..2825    +  promoter       EM7 promoter: synthetic bacterial promoter&nbsp
   2844..3242    +  CDS            BSD: blasticidin S deaminase; Aspergillus terreus BSD; confers resistance to blasticidin
   3243..3270    +  CDS            BleoR (fragment): antibiotic-binding protein; Sh ble from Streptoalloteichus hindustanus; confers resistance to bleomycin, phleomycin, and Zeocin™
   3280..3405    +  CDS            ble (fragment): BLE_KLEPN - Experimental evidence at protein level: Swiss-Prot protein existence level 1. Binding protein with a strong affinity to the bleomycin family of antibiotics. Binds to CL990; an antimitotic-antibiotic compound. From Klebsiella pneumoniae.
   3400..3521    +  polyA_signal   SV40 poly(A) signal: SV40 polyadenylation signal
   3594..3610    -  protein_bind   lac operator: The lac repressor binds to the lac operator to inhibit transcription in E. coli. This inhibition can be relieved by adding lactose or isopropyl-β-D-thiogalactopyranoside (IPTG). lac repressor encoded by lacI
   3618..3648    -  promoter       lac promoter: promoter for the E. coli lac operon
   3663..3684    -  protein_bind   CAP binding site: CAP binding activates transcription in the presence of cAMP. E. coli catabolite activator protein
   3697..3789    -  CDS            lacI (fragment): lac repressor; lacI; The lac repressor binds to the lac operator to inhibit transcription in E. coli. This inhibition can be relieved by adding lactose or isopropyl-β-D-thiogalactopyranoside (IPTG).
   3972..4560    -  rep_origin     ori: high-copy-number ColE1/pMB1/pBR322/pUC origin of replication
   4731..5591    -  CDS            AmpR: β-lactamase; bla; confers resistance to ampicillin, carbenicillin, and related antibiotics
   5592..5696    -  promoter       AmpR promoter: bla
