[The description below was written by a language model from this plasmid's Addgene catalogue record and pLannotate feature annotations shown in this document.]
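Description:
pMLM800 is a 5.7 kb high-copy plasmid for expressing zinc-finger nucleases (ZFNs) in mammalian cells or zebrafish. It is maintained in E. coli through a ColE1/pUC-type origin and ampicillin resistance (AmpR with its own bla promoter), and it also carries an f1 phage origin. The expression cassette is driven by the human CMV immediate-early enhancer and promoter. A T7 promoter sits immediately downstream, an arrangement that would allow in vitro transcription of the coding region, although the record does not state this use. The open reading frame begins with an N-terminal FLAG epitope and continues into the FokI nuclease cleavage domain. The annotation then shows a V5 tag sequence, and the cassette ends with a bGH polyadenylation signal. A second cassette places a blasticidin S deaminase gene under tandem SV40 early and bacterial EM7 promoters with an SV40 poly(A) signal, which should provide blasticidin selection. Short bleomycin-resistance fragments annotated beside it appear to be backbone remnants.

The plasmid is an acceptor vector rather than a finished nuclease. A zinc-finger array amplified by PCR is inserted between the retained XbaI and NotI sites, which fuses it to the FokI domain and produces a complete ZFN. According to the depositor, the FokI domain is the "+" variant of an obligate heterodimer pair. Because FokI must dimerize to cut, this variant is meant to be co-expressed with a ZFN built in the partner vector pMLM802, an arrangement that discourages cleavage by homodimers. The pMLM800/802 pair is intended for target sites whose two half-sites are separated by a 7 bp spacer, whereas the related pMLM290/292 vectors serve sites with 5 or 6 bp spacers.
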