Addgene plasmid #27202: pMLM800
Depositing lab: Keith Joung. Depositing organization: Massachusetts General Hospital. Publication: An improved zinc-finger nuclease architecture for highly specific genome editing. Miller JC, Holmes MC, Wang J, Guschin DY, Lee YL, Rupniewski I, Beausejour CM, Waite AJ, Wang NS, Kim KA, Gregory PD, Pabo CO, Rebar EJ. Nat Biotechnol. 2007 Jul . 25(7):778-85. 10.1038/nbt1319 PubMed 17603475.
Backbone
  Vector backbone: pMLM800
  Backbone size w/o insert (bp): 5727
  Vector type: Mammalian Expression ; zebrafish expression
Growth in bacteria
  Bacterial resistance: Ampicillin, 100 μg/mL
  Growth temperature: 37°C
  Growth strain: XL1 Blue
  Growth instructions: Grow in XL1 Blue
  Copy number: High Copy
Gene/Insert
  Gene/Insert name: FokI endonuclease
  Tag / fusion protein: FLAG (N terminal on insert)
  Cloning method: Restriction Enzyme; 5′ cloning site XbaI (not destroyed); 3′ cloning site NotI (not destroyed)
  Sequencing primers: 5′ CMV-F
Terms and licenses: Academic/Nonprofit Terms; Industry Terms: Not Available to Industry
Depositor comments: For expression of a "+" heterodimeric FokI domain. (Miller et al., Nat Biotech 2007) in mammalian cells or zebrafish for ZFN targets with a 7bp spacer (Handel et al 2008, Mol Ther). To clone a zinc finger array into this plasmid, perform the following steps: (1) amplify the zinc finger array coding sequence from a B2H expression vector by PCR using primers OMM429 (5’-GATGACAAATCTAGACCCGGGGAGCG-3’) and OMM430 (5’-CTGCGGCCGCACCGGGTCCTGTGTGGGTTTTTAGGTG-3’), (2) digest the resulting PCR fragment with XbaI and NotI, and (3) clone the digested fragment into MLM800 vector backbone that has been digested with XbaI and NotI. The resulting plasmid will encode a ZFN that can be paired with a ZFN cloned into expression vector MLM802 to target a ZFN target site with a 7 bp spacer (Handel et al. 2008, Mol Ther.). The difference between pMLM800/802 and pMLM290/292 is the length of the “spacer” sequence in the full ZFN target site. If the spacer is 7 bp, scientists should use pMLM800/802. If the spacer is 5 or 6 bps, scientists should use pMLM290/292.
How to cite: pMLM800 was a gift from Keith Joung (Addgene plasmid # 27202 ; http://n2t.net/addgene:27202 ; RRID:Addgene_27202)
