>Addgene plasmid #27202 | pMLM800 | addgene partial sequence | sequence record 33559 | 27202 with BGH-rev
CATGGTGATGGTGATGATGACCGGTACGCGTAGAATCGAGACCGAGGAGAGGGTTAGGGATAGGCTTACC
TTCGAAGGGCCCTTAAAAGTTTATCTCGCCGTTATTAAATTTCCGTCTCACTTCCTCTAAGGTTAATGTG
CCGGCTTTAATCATTTCTCCACCAATTAAAAGCTCTTCTACACTAAGAACAGCTCCATTACAATTAGTCT
TATGATTTAATCGTGTAAGCTGAGCTTTGTAGTTTCCTTTAAAGTGACCACTCACAAATAAAAACTTAAA
TTCCGTTACAGAAGATGGATAGACTTTCCACCATTCATTAGGGTTGATATGTTTGTTTCGTGTTTGATTT
TCTTTGACATATCGTTGCATTTCATCTGCTTGGCCAATTGGCAGATTATAACCTCCGCTATAAGCTTTAG
TATCCACGATCACACCGTAATCAATAGGAGATCCGACAGTATAAATTGCTCCGTCCGGTTTCCTTGATCC
ACCCAAATGTTTACCTCTATATCCATAAACTTTCATAAAAAATTCCATTACCTTCATTTCAAGAATTCTA
TCCTGAGTGGAATTTCTGGCAATTTCAATTAATTCAATATATTCATGAGGCACATATTTCAATTTATGAC
GAAGTTCAGATTTCTTCTCCTCCAGTTCACTTTTGACTAGGGCTCGAGCGGCCGCATATTTTCTAGATTT
ATCGTCGTCATCCTTGTAGTCAGCGGCAGCCACCTTCCTCTTTTTCTTAGGTCCCATGGTGCTAGCCAGC
TTGGGTCTCCCTATAGTGAGTCGTATTAATTTCGATAAGCCAGTAAGCAGTGGGTTCTCTAGTTAGCCAG
AGAGCTCTGCTTATATAGACCTCCCACCGTACACGCCTACCGCCCATTTGCGTCAATGGGGCGGAGTTGT
TACGACATTTTGGAAAGTCCCGTTGATTT
